Addgene plasmid #193816: pCDNA5/FRT-ChemoG-CaM
Purpose: CMV overexpression of ChemoG-CaM in mammalian cell lines
Depositing lab: Julien Hiblot. Depositing organization: Max Planck Institute for Medical Research. Publication: A general method for the development of multicolor biosensors with large dynamic ranges. Hellweg L, Edenhofer A, Barck L, Huppertz MC, Frei MS, Tarnawski M, Bergner A, Koch B, Johnsson K, Hiblot J. Nat Chem Biol. 2023 Jun 8. doi: 10.1038/s41589-023-01350-1. PubMed 37291200.
Backbone
  Vector backbone: pcDNA5/FRT
  Backbone size w/o insert (bp): 5000
  Vector type: Mammalian Expression
  Selectable markers: Hygromycin
Growth in bacteria
  Bacterial resistance: Ampicillin, 100 μg/mL
  Growth temperature: 37°C
  Growth strain: DH5alpha
  Copy number: High Copy
Gene/Insert
  Gene/Insert name: ChemoG-CaM
  Species: Synthetic
  Insert size (bp): 2200
  Mutation: EGFP:E116D, A206K; HT7: L271E
  Promoter: CMV
  Cloning method: Gibson Cloning
Terms and licenses: Academic/Nonprofit Terms; Industry Terms: Not Available to Industry
How to cite: pCDNA5/FRT-ChemoG-CaM was a gift from Julien Hiblot (Addgene plasmid # 193816 ; http://n2t.net/addgene:193816 ; RRID:Addgene_193816)
