[The description below was written by a language model from this plasmid's Addgene catalogue record and pLannotate feature annotations shown in this document.]
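Description:
pCDNA5/FRT-ChemoG-CaM is a mammalian expression plasmid of about 7.2 kb, built on the pcDNA5/FRT backbone, for CMV-driven overexpression of the synthetic calcium biosensor ChemoG-CaM in mammalian cell lines. It is propagated in E. coli as a high-copy plasmid through a ColE1/pUC-type origin with ampicillin selection (AmpR under its own bla promoter). Short annotated fragments of f1 ori, lac regulatory elements, bom, an HIV-1 LTR and ble appear to be backbone remnants or incidental matches rather than functional modules.

The roughly 2.2 kb insert, assembled by Gibson cloning, sits downstream of the CMV enhancer/promoter and a T7 promoter and is terminated by the bGH polyadenylation signal. The feature table shows a single fusion reading frame made up of mEGFP, calmodulin, a short segment matching GCaMP2 (plausibly the calmodulin-binding peptide of such sensors, though the record does not say so), and HaloTag. The recorded mutations are E116D and A206K in EGFP and L271E in HaloTag7. HaloTag binds chloroalkane-linked ligands covalently, so a fluorescent ligand can be paired with the GFP. The calmodulin module lies between the two partners, and calcium-dependent conformational changes in it would be expected to alter their interaction. This fits the associated work on multicolor biosensors with large dynamic ranges, although the record does not describe the readout mechanism.

Downstream of the expression cassette, an FRT site directly precedes a hygromycin resistance gene followed by an SV40 poly(A) signal, with only a 22 bp SV40 promoter fragment annotated upstream. In this backbone design, Flp-mediated recombination into a genomic FRT site in a suitable host line activates HygR, allowing selection of stable single-site integrants. The plasmid can also be used for transient transfection.
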