Features (pLannotate 1.2.2; 23 found; start..end, strand, type, name):
     28..80      -  misc_feature   bom (fragment): basis of mobility region from pBR322
    235..614     +  enhancer       CMV enhancer: human cytomegalovirus immediate early enhancer
    615..818     +  promoter       CMV promoter: human cytomegalovirus (CMV) immediate early promoter
    814..847     +  LTR            5' LTR (truncated) (fragment): truncated 5' long terminal repeat (LTR) from HIV-1
    863..881     +  promoter       T7 promoter: promoter for bacteriophage T7 RNA polymerase
    917..1633    +  CDS            mEGFP: mEGFP is a basic (constitutively fluorescent) green fluorescent protein published in 2002, derived from Aequorea victoria. It has moderate acid sensitivity.
   1625..2065    +  CDS            calmodulin: calcium-binding protein
   2174..2248    +  CDS            GCaMP2 (fragment): GCaMP2 is a basic (constitutively fluorescent) green fluorescent protein published in 2006, derived from Aequorea victoria.
   2258..3138    +  CDS            HaloTag® (fragment): modified bacterial dehalogenase that forms covalent bonds with chloroalkane derivatives
   3180..3404    +  polyA_signal   bGH poly(A) signal: bovine growth hormone polyadenylation signal
   3408..3429    +  promoter       SV40 promoter (fragment): SV40 enhancer and early promoter
   3450..3683    +  rep_origin     f1 ori (fragment) (sequence partly withheld): f1 bacteriophage origin of replication; arrow indicates direction of (+) strand synthesis
   3688..3735    +  protein_bind   FRT: FLP-mediated recombination occurs in the 8-bp core sequence TCTAGAAA (Turan and Bode, 2011). FLP recombinase from the Saccharomyces cerevisiae 2μ plasmid
   3743..4765    +  CDS            HygR: aminoglycoside phosphotransferase from E. coli; aph(4)-Ia; confers resistance to hygromycin
   4775..4900    +  CDS            ble (fragment): BLE_KLEPN - Experimental evidence at protein level: Swiss-Prot protein existence level 1. Binding protein with a strong affinity to the bleomycin family of antibiotics. Binds to CL990; an antimitotic-antibiotic compound. From Klebsiella pneumoniae.
   4895..5016    +  polyA_signal   SV40 poly(A) signal: SV40 polyadenylation signal
   5089..5105    -  protein_bind   lac operator: The lac repressor binds to the lac operator to inhibit transcription in E. coli. This inhibition can be relieved by adding lactose or isopropyl-β-D-thiogalactopyranoside (IPTG). lac repressor encoded by lacI
   5113..5143    -  promoter       lac promoter: promoter for the E. coli lac operon
   5158..5179    -  protein_bind   CAP binding site: CAP binding activates transcription in the presence of cAMP. E. coli catabolite activator protein
   5192..5284    -  CDS            lacI (fragment): lac repressor; lacI; The lac repressor binds to the lac operator to inhibit transcription in E. coli. This inhibition can be relieved by adding lactose or isopropyl-β-D-thiogalactopyranoside (IPTG).
   5467..6055    -  rep_origin     ori: high-copy-number ColE1/pMB1/pBR322/pUC origin of replication
   6226..7086    -  CDS            AmpR: β-lactamase; bla; confers resistance to ampicillin, carbenicillin, and related antibiotics
   7087..7191    -  promoter       AmpR promoter: bla
>Addgene plasmid #193816 | pCDNA5/FRT-ChemoG-CaM | addgene full sequence | sequence record 381763 | Addgene NGS Result
GACGGATCGGGAGATCTCCCGATCCCCTATGGTGCACTCTCAGTACAATCTGCTCTGATGCCGCATAGTT
AAGCCAGTATCTGCTCCCTGCTTGTGTGTTGGAGGTCGCTGAGTAGTGCGCGAGCAAAATTTAAGCTACA
ACAAGGCAAGGCTTGACCGACAATTGCATGAAGAATCTGCTTAGGGTTAGGCGTTTTGCGCTGCTTCGCG
ATGTACGGGCCAGATATACGCGTTGACATTGATTATTGACTAGTTATTAATAGTAATCAATTACGGGGTC
ATTAGTTCATAGCCCATATATGGAGTTCCGCGTTACATAACTTACGGTAAATGGCCCGCCTGGCTGACCG
CCCAACGACCCCCGCCCATTGACGTCAATAATGACGTATGTTCCCATAGTAACGCCAATAGGGACTTTCC
ATTGACGTCAATGGGTGGAGTATTTACGGTAAACTGCCCACTTGGCAGTACATCAAGTGTATCATATGCC
AAGTACGCCCCCTATTGACGTCAATGACGGTAAATGGCCCGCCTGGCATTATGCCCAGTACATGACCTTA
TGGGACTTTCCTACTTGGCAGTACATCTACGTATTAGTCATCGCTATTACCATGGTGATGCGGTTTTGGC
AGTACATCAATGGGCGTGGATAGCGGTTTGACTCACGGGGATTTCCAAGTCTCCACCCCATTGACGTCAA
TGGGAGTTTGTTTTGGCACCAAAATCAACGGGACTTTCCAAAATGTCGTAACAACTCCGCCCCATTGACG
CAAATGGGCGGTAGGCGTGTACGGTGGGAGGTCTATATAAGCAGAGCTCTCTGGCTAACTAGAGAACCCA
CTGCTTACTGGCTTATCGAAATTAATACGACTCACTATAGGGAGACCCAAGCTGGCTAGCGTTTAAACTT
ACCACCATGGTGAGCAAGGGCGAGGAGCTGTTCACCGGGGTGGTGCCCATCCTGGTCGAGCTGGACGGCG
ACGTAAACGGCCACAAGTTCAGCGTGTCCGGCGAGGGCGAGGGCGATGCCACCTACGGCAAGCTGACCCT
GAAGTTCATCTGCACCACCGGCAAGCTGCCCGTGCCCTGGCCCACCCTCGTGACCACCCTGACCTACGGC
GTGCAGTGCTTCAGCCGCTACCCCGACCACATGAAGCAGCACGACTTCTTCAAGTCCGCCATGCCCGAAG
GCTACGTCCAGGAGCGCACCATCTTCTTCAAGGACGACGGCAACTACAAGACCCGCGCCGAGGTGAAGTT
CGATGGCGACACCCTGGTGAACCGCATCGAGCTGAAGGGCATCGACTTCAAGGAGGACGGCAACATCCTG
GGGCACAAGCTGGAGTACAACTACAACAGCCACAACGTCTATATCATGGCCGACAAGCAGAAGAACGGCA
TCAAGGTGAACTTCAAGATCCGCCACAACATCGAGGACGGCAGCGTGCAGCTCGCCGACCACTACCAGCA
GAACACCCCCATCGGCGACGGCCCCGTGCTGCTGCCCGACAACCACTACCTGAGCACCCAGTCCAAACTG
AGCAAAGACCCCAACGAGAAGCGCGATCACATGGTCCTGCTGGAGTTCGTGACCGCCGCCGGGATCACTG
GTGGCACCCTGCCGGACCAACTGACTGAAGAGCAGATCGCAGAATTTAAAGAGGCTTTCTCCCTATTTGA
CAAGGACGGGGATGGGACAATAACAACCAAGGAGCTGGGGACGGTGATGCGGTCTCTGGGGCAGAACCCC
ACAGAAGCAGAGCTGCAGGACATGATCAATGAAGTAGATGCCGACGGTGACGGCACAATCGACTTCCCTG
AGTTCCTGACAATGATGGCAAGAAAAATGAAAGACACAGACAGTGAAGAAGAAATTAGAGAAGCGTTCCG
TGTGTTTGATAAGGATGGCAATGGCTACATCAGTGCAGCAGAGCTTCGCCACGTGATGACAAACCTTGGA
GAGAAGTTAACAGATGAAGAGGTTGATGAAATGATCAGGGAAGCAGACATCGATGGGGATGGTCAGGTAA
ACTACGAAGAGTTTGTAGTGATGATGACAGCGAAGGAATTCCCTCCTCCTCCGCCACCGCCACCACCGCC
GCCGCCGCCACCACCACCTCCTCCGCCTCCTCCACCACCACCGCCACCGCCTCCACCACCTGGCGGCAGC
AGGGTCGACTCATCACGTCGTAAGTTCAATAAGACAGGTAAGGCACTGAGAGCTATAGGTCGGCTGAGCT
CACTCGAGTCTGGCGGTATCGGTACTGGCTTTCCATTCGACCCCCATTATGTGGAAGTCCTGGGCGAGCG
CATGCACTACGTCGATGTTGGTCCGCGCGATGGCACCCCTGTGCTGTTCCTGCACGGTAACCCGACCTCC
TCCTACGTGTGGCGCAACATCATCCCGCATGTTGCACCGACCCATCGCTGCATTGCTCCAGACCTGATCG
GTATGGGCAAATCCGACAAACCAGACCTGGGTTATTTCTTCGACGACCACGTCCGCTTCATGGATGCCTT
CATCGAAGCCCTGGGTCTGGAAGAGGTCGTCCTGGTCATTCACGACTGGGGCTCCGCTCTGGGTTTCCAC
TGGGCCAAGCGCAATCCAGAGCGCGTCAAAGGTATTGCATTTATGGAGTTCATCCGCCCTATCCCGACCT
GGGACGAATGGCCAGAATTTGCCCGCGAGACCTTCCAGGCCTTCCGCACCACCGACGTCGGCCGCAAGCT
GATCATCGATCAGAACGTTTTTATCGAGGGTACGCTGCCGATGGGTGTCGTCCGCCCGCTGACTGAAGTC
GAGATGGACCATTACCGCGAGCCGTTCCTGAATCCTGTTGACCGCGAGCCACTGTGGCGCTTCCCAAACG
AGCTGCCAATCGCCGGTGAGCCAGCGAACATCGTCGCGCTGGTCGAAGAATACATGGACTGGCTGCACCA
GTCCCCTGTCCCGAAGCTGCTGTTCTGGGGCACCCCAGGCGTTCTGATCCCACCGGCCGAAGCCGCTCGC
CTGGCCAAAAGCCTGCCTAACTGCAAGGCTGTGGACATCGGCCCGGGTGAAAATCTGCTGCAAGAAGACA
ACCCGGACCTGATCGGCAGCGAGATCGCGCGCTGGCTGTCTACTCTGGAGATTTCCGGTTAGTCTAGAGG
GCCCGTTTAAACCCGCTGATCAGCCTCGACTGTGCCTTCTAGTTGCCAGCCATCTGTTGTTTGCCCCTCC
CCCGTGCCTTCCTTGACCCTGGAAGGTGCCACTCCCACTGTCCTTTCCTAATAAAATGAGGAAATTGCAT
CGCATTGTCTGAGTAGGTGTCATTCTATTCTGGGGGGTGGGGTGGGGCAGGACAGCAAGGGGGAGGATTG
GGAAGACAATAGCAGGCATGCTGGGGATGCGGTGGGCTCTATGGCTTCTGAGGCGGAAAGAACCAGCTGG
GGCTCTAGGGGGTATCCCC
[124 nt withheld, positions 3450-3573]
C
[91 nt withheld, positions 3575-3665]
AGGGTGATGGTTCACGTACCTAGAAGTTCCTATTCCGAAGTTCCTATTCTCTAGAAAGTATAGGAACTTC
CTTGGCCAAAAAGCCTGAACTCACCGCGACGTCTGTCGAGAAGTTTCTGATCGAAAAGTTCGACAGCGTC
TCCGACCTGATGCAGCTCTCGGAGGGCGAAGAATCTCGTGCTTTCAGCTTCGATGTAGGAGGGCGTGGAT
ATGTCCTGCGGGTAAATAGCTGCGCCGATGGTTTCTACAAAGATCGTTATGTTTATCGGCACTTTGCATC
GGCCGCGCTCCCGATTCCGGAAGTGCTTGACATTGGGGAATTCAGCGAGAGCCTGACCTATTGCATCTCC
CGCCGTGCACAGGGTGTCACGTTGCAAGACCTGCCTGAAACCGAACTGCCCGCTGTTCTGCAGCCGGTCG
CGGAGGCCATGGATGCGATCGCTGCGGCCGATCTTAGCCAGACGAGCGGGTTCGGCCCATTCGGACCGCA
AGGAATCGGTCAATACACTACATGGCGTGATTTCATATGCGCGATTGCTGATCCCCATGTGTATCACTGG
CAAACTGTGATGGACGACACCGTCAGTGCGTCCGTCGCGCAGGCTCTCGATGAGCTGATGCTTTGGGCCG
AGGACTGCCCCGAAGTCCGGCACCTCGTGCACGCGGATTTCGGCTCCAACAATGTCCTGACGGACAATGG
CCGCATAACAGCGGTCATTGACTGGAGCGAGGCGATGTTCGGGGATTCCCAATACGAGGTCGCCAACATC
TTCTTCTGGAGGCCGTGGTTGGCTTGTATGGAGCAGCAGACGCGCTACTTCGAGCGGAGGCATCCGGAGC
TTGCAGGATCGCCGCGGCTCCGGGCGTATATGCTCCGCATTGGTCTTGACCAACTCTATCAGAGCTTGGT
TGACGGCAATTTCGATGATGCAGCTTGGGCGCAGGGTCGATGCGACGCAATCGTCCGATCCGGAGCCGGG
ACTGTCGGGCGTACACAAATCGCCCGCAGAAGCGCGGCCGTCTGGACCGATGGCTGTGTAGAAGTACTCG
CCGATAGTGGAAACCGACGCCCCAGCACTCGTCCGAGGGCAAAGGAATAGCACGTACTACGAGATTTCGA
TTCCACCGCCGCCTTCTATGAAAGGTTGGGCTTCGGAATCGTTTTCCGGGACGCCGGCTGGATGATCCTC
CAGCGCGGGGATCTCATGCTGGAGTTCTTCGCCCACCCCAACTTGTTTATTGCAGCTTATAATGGTTACA
AATAAAGCAATAGCATCACAAATTTCACAAATAAAGCATTTTTTTCACTGCATTCTAGTTGTGGTTTGTC
CAAACTCATCAATGTATCTTATCATGTCTGTATACCGTCGACCTCTAGCTAGAGCTTGGCGTAATCATGG
TCATAGCTGTTTCCTGTGTGAAATTGTTATCCGCTCACAATTCCACACAACATACGAGCCGGAAGCATAA
AGTGTAAAGCCTGGGGTGCCTAATGAGTGAGCTAACTCACATTAATTGCGTTGCGCTCACTGCCCGCTTT
CCAGTCGGGAAACCTGTCGTGCCAGCTGCATTAATGAATCGGCCAACGCGCGGGGAGAGGCGGTTTGCGT
ATTGGGCGCTCTTCCGCTTCCTCGCTCACTGACTCGCTGCGCTCGGTCGTTCGGCTGCGGCGAGCGGTAT
CAGCTCACTCAAAGGCGGTAATACGGTTATCCACAGAATCAGGGGATAACGCAGGAAAGAACATGTGAGC
AAAAGGCCAGCAAAAGGCCAGGAACCGTAAAAAGGCCGCGTTGCTGGCGTTTTTCCATAGGCTCCGCCCC
CCTGACGAGCATCACAAAAATCGACGCTCAAGTCAGAGGTGGCGAAACCCGACAGGACTATAAAGATACC
AGGCGTTTCCCCCTGGAAGCTCCCTCGTGCGCTCTCCTGTTCCGACCCTGCCGCTTACCGGATACCTGTC
CGCCTTTCTCCCTTCGGGAAGCGTGGCGCTTTCTCATAGCTCACGCTGTAGGTATCTCAGTTCGGTGTAG
GTCGTTCGCTCCAAGCTGGGCTGTGTGCACGAACCCCCCGTTCAGCCCGACCGCTGCGCCTTATCCGGTA
ACTATCGTCTTGAGTCCAACCCGGTAAGACACGACTTATCGCCACTGGCAGCAGCCACTGGTAACAGGAT
TAGCAGAGCGAGGTATGTAGGCGGTGCTACAGAGTTCTTGAAGTGGTGGCCTAACTACGGCTACACTAGA
AGAACAGTATTTGGTATCTGCGCTCTGCTGAAGCCAGTTACCTTCGGAAAAAGAGTTGGTAGCTCTTGAT
CCGGCAAACAAACCACCGCTGGTAGCGGTGGTTTTTTTGTTTGCAAGCAGCAGATTACGCGCAGAAAAAA
AGGATCTCAAGAAGATCCTTTGATCTTTTCTACGGGGTCTGACGCTCAGTGGAACGAAAACTCACGTTAA
GGGATTTTGGTCATGAGATTATCAAAAAGGATCTTCACCTAGATCCTTTTAAATTAAAAATGAAGTTTTA
AATCAATCTAAAGTATATATGAGTAAACTTGGTCTGACAGTTACCAATGCTTAATCAGTGAGGCACCTAT
CTCAGCGATCTGTCTATTTCGTTCATCCATAGTTGCCTGACTCCCCGTCGTGTAGATAACTACGATACGG
GAGGGCTTACCATCTGGCCCCAGTGCTGCAATGATACCGCGAGACCCACGCTCACCGGCTCCAGATTTAT
CAGCAATAAACCAGCCAGCCGGAAGGGCCGAGCGCAGAAGTGGTCCTGCAACTTTATCCGCCTCCATCCA
GTCTATTAATTGTTGCCGGGAAGCTAGAGTAAGTAGTTCGCCAGTTAATAGTTTGCGCAACGTTGTTGCC
ATTGCTACAGGCATCGTGGTGTCACGCTCGTCGTTTGGTATGGCTTCATTCAGCTCCGGTTCCCAACGAT
CAAGGCGAGTTACATGATCCCCCATGTTGTGCAAAAAAGCGGTTAGCTCCTTCGGTCCTCCGATCGTTGT
CAGAAGTAAGTTGGCCGCAGTGTTATCACTCATGGTTATGGCAGCACTGCATAATTCTCTTACTGTCATG
CCATCCGTAAGATGCTTTTCTGTGACTGGTGAGTACTCAACCAAGTCATTCTGAGAATAGTGTATGCGGC
GACCGAGTTGCTCTTGCCCGGCGTCAATACGGGATAATACCGCGCCACATAGCAGAACTTTAAAAGTGCT
CATCATTGGAAAACGTTCTTCGGGGCGAAAACTCTCAAGGATCTTACCGCTGTTGAGATCCAGTTCGATG
TAACCCACTCGTGCACCCAACTGATCTTCAGCATCTTTTACTTTCACCAGCGTTTCTGGGTGAGCAAAAA
CAGGAAGGCAAAATGCCGCAAAAAAGGGAATAAGGGCGACACGGAAATGTTGAATACTCATACTCTTCCT
TTTTCAATATTATTGAAGCATTTATCAGGGTTATTGTCTCATGAGCGGATACATATTTGAATGTATTTAG
AAAAATAAACAAATAGGGGTTCCGCGCACATTTCCCCGAAAAGTGCCACCTGACGTC
